>Addgene plasmid #113516 | pFL His-mEos3.2-I3 | depositor full sequence | sequence record 214250 | pFL  His-mEos3.2-I3 sequence 6585 bps
CTATTTTGTCCGCCCACAGCGGGGCATTTTTCTTCCTGTTATGTTTTTAATCAAACATCCTGCCAACTCC
ATGTGACAAACCGTCATCTTCGGCTACTTTTTCTCTGTCACAGAATGAAAATTTTTCTGTCATCTCTTCG
TTATTAATGTTTGTAATTGACTGAATATCAACGCTTATTTGCAGCCTGAATGGCGAATGGG
[124 nt withheld, positions 202-325]
C
[91 nt withheld, positions 327-417]
A
[49 nt withheld, positions 419-467]
CCTTTGACGTTGGAGTCCACGTTCTT
[37 nt withheld, positions 494-530]
ACCCTATCTCGGTCTATTCTTTTGATTTATAAGGGATTTTGCCGATTTCGGCCTATTGGTTAAAAAATGA
GCTGATTTAACAAAAATTTAACGCGAATTTTAACAAAATATTAACGCTTACAATTTAGGTGGCACTTTTC
GGGGAAATGTGCGCGGAACCCCTATTTGTTTATTTTTCTAAATACATTCAAATATGTATCCGCTCATGAG
ACAATAACCCTGATAAATGCTTCAATAATATTGAAAAAGGAAGAGTATGAGTATTCAACATTTCCGTGTC
GCCCTTATTCCCTTTTTTGCGGCATTTTGCCTTCCTGTTTTTGCTCACCCAGAAACGCTGGTGAAAGTAA
AAGATGCTGAAGATCAGTTGGGTGCACGAGTGGGTTACATCGAACTGGATCTCAACAGCGGTAAGATCCT
TGAGAGTTTTCGCCCCGAAGAACGTTTTCCAATGATGAGCACTTTTAAAGTTCTGCTATGTGGCGCGGTA
TTATCCCGTATTGACGCCGGGCAAGAGCAACTCGGTCGCCGCATACACTATTCTCAGAATGACTTGGTTG
AGTACTCACCAGTCACAGAAAAGCATCTTACGGATGGCATGACAGTAAGAGAATTATGCAGTGCTGCCAT
AACCATGAGTGATAACACTGCGGCCAACTTACTTCTGACAACGATCGGAGGACCGAAGGAGCTAACCGCT
TTTTTGCACAACATGGGGGATCATGTAACTCGCCTTGATCGTTGGGAACCGGAGCTGAATGAAGCCATAC
CAAACGACGAGCGTGACACCACGATGCCTGTAGCAATGGCAACAACGTTGCGCAAACTATTAACTGGCGA
ACTACTTACTCTAGCTTCCCGGCAACAATTAATAGACTGGATGGAGGCGGATAAAGTTGCAGGACCACTT
CTGCGCTCGGCCCTTCCGGCTGGCTGGTTTATTGCTGATAAATCTGGAGCCGGTGAGCGTGGGTCTCGCG
GTATCATTGCAGCACTGGGGCCAGATGGTAAGCCCTCCCGTATCGTAGTTATCTACACGACGGGGAGTCA
GGCAACTATGGATGAACGAAATAGACAGATCGCTGAGATAGGTGCCTCACTGATTAAGCATTGGTAACTG
TCAGACCAAGTTTACTCATATATACTTTAGATTGATTTAAAACTTCATTTTTAATTTAAAAGGATCTAGG
TGAAGATCCTTTTTGATAATCTCATGACCAAAATCCCTTAACGTGAGTTTTCGTTCCACTGAGCGTCAGA
CCCCGTAGAAAAGATCAAAGGATCTTCTTGAGATCCTTTTTTTCTGCGCGTAATCTGCTGCTTGCAAACA
AAAAAACCACCGCTACCAGCGGTGGTTTGTTTGCCGGATCAAGAGCTACCAACTCTTTTTCCGAAGGTAA
CTGGCTTCAGCAGAGCGCAGATACCAAATACTGTTCTTCTAGTGTAGCCGTAGTTAGGCCACCACTTCAA
GAACTCTGTAGCACCGCCTACATACCTCGCTCTGCTAATCCTGTTACCAGTGGCTGCTGCCAGTGGCGAT
AAGTCGTGTCTTACCGGGTTGGACTCAAGACGATAGTTACCGGATAAGGCGCAGCGGTCGGGCTGAACGG
GGGGTTCGTGCACACAGCCCAGCTTGGAGCGAACGACCTACACCGAACTGAGATACCTACAGCGTGAGCT
ATGAGAAAGCGCCACGCTTCCCGAAGGGAGAAAGGCGGACAGGTATCCGGTAAGCGGCAGGGTCGGAACA
GGAGAGCGCACGAGGGAGCTTCCAGGGGGAAACGCCTGGTATCTTTATAGTCCTGTCGGGTTTCGCCACC
TCTGACTTGAGCGTCGATTTTTGTGATGCTCGTCAGGGGGGCGGAGCCTATGGAAAAACGCCAGCAACGC
GGCCTTTTTACGGTTCCTGGCCTTTTGCTGGCCTTTTGCTCACATGTTCTTTCCTGCGTTATCCCCTGAT
TCTGTGGATAACCGTATTACCGCCTTTGAGTGAGCTGATACCGCTCGCCGCAGCCGAACGACCGAGCGCA
GCGAGTCAGTGAGCGAGGAAGCGGAAGAGCGCCTGATGCGGTATTTTCTCCTTACGCATCTGTGCGGTAT
TTCACACCGCATAGACCAGCCGCGTAACCTGGCAAAATCGGTTACGGTTGAGTAATAAATGGATGCCCTG
CGTAAGCGGGTGTGGGCGGACAATAAAGTCTTAAACTGAACAAAATAGATCTAAACTATGACAATAAAGT
CTTAAACTAGACAGAATAGTTGTAAACTGAAATCAGTCCAGTTATGCTGTGAAAAAGCATACTGGACTTT
TGTTATGGCTAAAGCAAACTCTTCATTTTCTGAAGTGCAAATTGCCCGTCGTATTAAAGAGGGGCGTGGC
CAAGGGCATGGTAAAGACTATATTCGCGGCGTTGTGACAATTTACCGAACAACTCCGCGGCCGGGAAGCC
GATCTCGGCTTGAACGAATTGTTAGGTGGCGGTACTTGGGTCGATATCAAAGTGCATCACTTCTTCCCGT
ATGCCCAACTTTGTATAGAGAGCCACTGCGGGATCGTCACCGTAATCTGCTTGCACGTAGATCACATAAG
CACCAAGCGCGTTGGCCTCATGCTTGAGGAGATTGATGAGCGCGGTGGCAATGCCCTGCCTCCGGTGCTC
GCCGGAGACTGCGAGATCATAGATATAGATCTCACTACGCGGCTGCTCAAACTTGGGCAGAACGTAAGCC
GCGAGAGCGCCAACAACCGCTTCTTGGTCGAAGGCAGCAAGCGCGATGAATGTCTTACTACGGAGCAAGT
TCCCGAGGTAATCGGAGTCCGGCTGATGTTGGGAGTAGGTGGCTACGTCTCCGAACTCACGACCGAAAAG
ATCAAGAGCAGCCCGCATGGATTTGACTTGGTCAGGGCCGAGCCTACATGTGCGAATGATGCCCATACTT
GAGCCACCTAACTTTGTTTTAGGGCGACTGCCCTGCTGCGTAACATCGTTGCTGCTGCGTAACATCGTTG
CTGCTCCATAACATCAAACATCGACCCACGGCGTAACGCGCTTGCTGCTTGGATGCCCGAGGCATAGACT
GTACAAAAAAACAGTCATAACAAGCCATGAAAACCGCCACTGCGCCGTTACCACCGCTGCGTTCGGTCAA
GGTTCTGGACCAGTTGCGTGAGCGCATACGCTACTTGCATTACAGTTTACGAACCGAACAGGCTTATGTC
AACTGGGTTCGTGCCTTCATCCGTTTCCACGGTGTGCGTCACCCGGCAACCTTGGGCAGCAGCGAAGTCG
AGGCATTTCTGTCCTGGCTGGCGAACGAGCGCAAGGTTTCGGTCTCCACGCATCGTCAGGCATTGGCGGC
CTTGCTGTTCTTCTACGGCAAGGTGCTGTGCACGGATCTGCCCTTGCTTCAGGAGATCGGTAGACCTCGG
CCGTCGCGGCGCTTGCCGGTGGTGCTGACCCCGGATGAAGTGGTTCGCATCCTCGGTTTTCTGGAAGGCG
AGCATCGTTTGTTCGCCCAGGACTCTAGCTATAGTTCTAGTGGTTGGCTACAGCTTTGTTTGTACTATCA
ACAGGTTGAACTGCTGATCAACAGATCCTCTACGCGGCCGCGGTACCATAACTTCGTATAGCATACATTA
TACGAAGTTATCTGGTTTAAACGTACCCGTAGTGGCTATGGCAGGGCTTGCCGCCCCGACGTTGGCTGCG
AGCCCTGGGCCTTCACCCGAACTTGGGGGTTGGGGTGGGGAAAAGGAAGAAACGCGGGCGTATTGGTCCC
AATGGGGTCTCGGTGGGGTATCGACAGAGTGCCAGCCCTGGGACCGAACCCCGCGTTTATGAACAAACGA
CCCAACACCCGTGCGTTTTATTCTGTCTTTTTATTGCCGTCATAGCGCGGGTTCCTTCCGGTATTGTCTC
CTTCCGTGTTTCAGTTAGCCTCCCCCATCTCCCGGTACCGCATGCTATGCATCAGCTGCTAGCACCATGG
CTCGAGATCCCGGGTGATCAAGTCTTCGTCGAGTGATTGTAAATAAAATGTAATTTACAGTATAGTATTT
TAATTAATATACAAATGATTTGATAATAATTCTTATTTAACTATAATATATTGTGTTGGGTTGAATTAAA
GGTCCGTATACTAGTATCGATTCGCGACCTACTCCGGAATATTAATAGATCATGGAGATAATTAAAATGA
TAACCATCTCGCAAATAAATAAGTATTTTACTGTTTTCGTAACAGTTTTGTAATAAAAAAACCTATAAAT
ATTCCGGATTATTCATACCGTCCCACCATCGGGCGCGGATCTACAACCATGTCGTACTACCATCACCATC
ACCATCACGATTACGATATCCCAACGACCGAAAACCTGTATTTTCAGGGCGCCATGGGATCCATGAGTGC
GATTAAGCCAGACATGAAGATCAAACTCCGTATGGAAGGCAACGTAAACGGGCACCACTTTGTGATCGAC
GGAGATGGTACAGGCAAGCCTTTTGAGGGAAAACAGAGTATGGATCTTGAAGTCAAAGAGGGCGGACCTC
TGCCTTTTGCCTTTGATATCCTGACCACTGCATTCCATTACGGCAACAGGGTATTCGCCAAATATCCAGA
CAACATACAAGACTATTTTAAGCAGTCGTTTCCTAAGGGGTATTCGTGGGAACGAAGCTTGACTTTCGAA
GACGGGGGCATTTGCAACGCCAGAAACGACATAACAATGGAAGGGGACACTTTCTATAATAAAGTTCGAT
TTTATGGTACCAACTTTCCCGCCAATGGTCCAGTTATGCAGAAGAAGACGCTGAAATGGGAGCCCTCCAC
TGAGAAAATGTATGTGCGTGATGGAGTGCTGACGGGTGATATTGAGATGGCTTTGTTGCTTGAAGGAAAT
GCCCATTACCGATGTGACTTCAGAACTACTTACAAAGCTAAGGAGAAGGGTGTCAAGTTACCAGGCGCCC
ACTTTGTGGACCACTGCATTGAGATTTTAAGCCATGACAAAGATTACAACAAGGTTAAGCTGTATGAGCA
TGCTGTTGCTCATTCTGGATTGCCTGACAATGCCAGACGAGGTGGCGGTGGCAGCATGGCCGAGGCAGGG
GCTGGGCTGAGCGAGACCGTCACTGAGACAACGGTTACCGTGACAACCGAGCCCGAGAACCGGAGCCTTA
CCATCAAACTTCGGAAACGGAAGCCAGAGAAAAAGGTAGAATGGACAAGTGACACTGTGGACAATGAACA
CATGGGCCGCCGCTCATCCAAATGCTGCTGTATTTATGAGAAACCTCGGGCCTTTGGCGAGAGCTCCACG
GAAAGTGATGAGGAGGAAGAAGAGGGCTGTGGTCATACACACTGTGTACGTGGCCACCGCAAAGGACGGC
GTCGTGCAACCCTAGGACCGACCCCCACCACCCCTCCCCAGCCTCCTGACCCTTCCCAGCCCCCTCCAGG
GCCAATGCAGCACTAATGAGTCGACGAGCTCACTAGTCGCGGCCGCTTTCGAATCTAGAGCCTGCAGTCT
CGACAAGCTTGTCGAGAAGTACTAGAGGATCATAATCAGCCATACCACATTTGTAGAGGTTTTACTTGCT
TTAAAAAACCTCCCACACCTCCCCCTGAACCTGAAACATAAAATGAATGCAATTGTTGTTGTTAACTTGT
TTATTGCAGCTTATAATGGTTACAAATAAAGCAATAGCATCACAAATTTCACAAATAAAGCATTTTTTTC
ACTGCATTCTAGTTGTGGTTTGTCCAAACTCATCAATGTATCTTATCATGTCTGGATCTGATCACTGCTT
GAGCCTAGAAGATCCGGCTGCTAACAAAGCCCGAAAGGAAGCTGAGTTGGCTGCTGCCACCGCTGAGCAA
TAACTATCATAACCCCTAGGAGATCCGAACCAGATAAGTGAAATCTAGTTCCAAACTATTTTGTCATTTT
TAATTTTCGTATTAGCTTACGACGCTACACCCAGTTCCCATCTATTTTGTCACTCTTCCCTAAATAATCC
TTAAAAACTCCATTTCCACCCCTCCCAGTTCCCAA
Features (pLannotate 1.2.2; 23 found; start..end, strand, type, name):
    181..197     +  CDS            lacZα (fragment): LacZα fragment of β-galactosidase; lacZ fragment
    202..656     +  rep_origin     f1 ori (sequence partly withheld): f1 bacteriophage origin of replication; arrow indicates direction of (+) strand synthesis
    682..786     +  promoter       AmpR promoter: bla
    787..1647    +  CDS            AmpR: β-lactamase; bla; confers resistance to ampicillin, carbenicillin, and related antibiotics
   1818..2406    +  rep_origin     ori: high-copy-number ColE1/pMB1/pBR322/pUC origin of replication
   2592..2643    -  misc_feature   bom (fragment): basis of mobility region from pBR322
   2711..2935    -  mobile_element Tn7R: mini-Tn7 element (right end of the Tn7 transposon) Tn7
   3002..3535    -  CDS            GmR: gentamycin acetyltransferase; aacC1; confers resistance to gentamycin
   3724..3752    -  promoter       Pc promoter: intI1 (promoter lies within the coding sequence); class 1 integron promoter
   3730..4092    -  CDS            YPR2_ECOLX (fragment): Protein predicted: Swiss-Prot protein existence level 4. From Escherichia coli.
   4092..4119    -  rep_origin     R6K γ ori (fragment): γ replication origin from E. coli plasmid R6K; requires the R6K initiator protein pi for replication
   4148..4181    +  protein_bind   loxP: Cre-mediated recombination occurs in the 8-bp core sequence (GCATACAT). Cre recombinase
   4371..4419    -  polyA_signal   HSV TK poly(A) signal: herpes simplex virus thymidine kinase polyadenylation signal (Cole and Stacy, 1985)
   4555..4664    -  promoter       p10 promoter: baculovirus promoter for expression in insect cells
   4709..4800    +  promoter       polyhedrin promoter: polh from Autographa californica; promoter for the baculovirus polyhedrin gene
   4859..4878    +  CDS            8xHis (fragment): 8xHis affinity tag
   4900..4920    +  CDS            TEV site: tobacco etch virus (TEV) protease recognition and cleavage site
   4933..5610    +  CDS            mEos3.2: mEos3.2 is a photoconvertible green/yellow fluorescent protein published in 2012, derived from Lobophyllia hemprichii. It is reported to be a rapidly-maturing monomer with moderate acid sensitivity.
   5626..6003    +  CDS            PPP1R11: PP1RB_HUMAN - Also known as HCGV, TCTE5. Experimental evidence at protein level: Swiss-Prot protein existence level 1. Atypical E3 ubiquitin-protein ligase which ubiquitinates TLR2 at 'Lys-754' leading to its degradation by the proteasome. Plays a role in regulating inflammatory cytokine release and gram-positive bacterial clearance by functioning, in part, through the ubiquitination and degradation of TLR2 (PubMed:27805901). Inhibitor of protein phosphatase 1 (PubMed:9843442). From Homo sapiens (Human).
   6088..6171    +  CDS            large T antigen (fragment): large T antigen from SV40 (simian virus 40)
   6194..6328    +  polyA_signal   SV40 poly(A) signal: SV40 polyadenylation signal
   6357..6406    +  CDS            SET1 (fragment): solubility-enhancement tag derived from T7 phage gene 10B
   6438..18      -  mobile_element Tn7L (across the origin): mini-Tn7 element (left end of the Tn7 transposon) Tn7
