>Addgene plasmid #113516 | pFL His-mEos3.2-I3 | addgene full sequence | sequence record 218813 | Addgene NGS Result
TCCGGAATATTAATAGATCATGGAGATAATTAAAATGATAACCATCTCGCAAATAAATAAGTATTTTACT
GTTTTCGTAACAGTTTTGTAATAAAAAAACCTATAAATATTCCGGATTATTCATACCGTCCCACCATCGG
GCGCGGATCTACAACCATGTCGTACTACCATCACCATCACCATCACGATTACGATATCCCAACGACCGAA
AACCTGTATTTTCAGGGCGCCATGGGATCCATGAGTGCGATTAAGCCAGACATGAAGATCAAACTCCGTA
TGGAAGGCAACGTAAACGGGCACCACTTTGTGATCGACGGAGATGGTACAGGCAAGCCTTTTGAGGGAAA
ACAGAGTATGGATCTTGAAGTCAAAGAGGGCGGACCTCTGCCTTTTGCCTTTGATATCCTGACCACTGCA
TTCCATTACGGCAACAGGGTATTCGCCAAATATCCAGACAACATACAAGACTATTTTAAGCAGTCGTTTC
CTAAGGGGTATTCGTGGGAACGAAGCTTGACTTTCGAAGACGGGGGCATTTGCAACGCCAGAAACGACAT
AACAATGGAAGGGGACACTTTCTATAATAAAGTTCGATTTTATGGTACCAACTTTCCCGCCAATGGTCCA
GTTATGCAGAAGAAGACGCTGAAATGGGAGCCCTCCACTGAGAAAATGTATGTGCGTGATGGAGTGCTGA
CGGGTGATATTGAGATGGCTTTGTTGCTTGAAGGAAATGCCCATTACCGATGTGACTTCAGAACTACTTA
CAAAGCTAAGGAGAAGGGTGTCAAGTTACCAGGCGCCCACTTTGTGGACCACTGCATTGAGATTTTAAGC
CATGACAAAGATTACAACAAGGTTAAGCTGTATGAGCATGCTGTTGCTCATTCTGGATTGCCTGACAATG
CCAGACGAGGTGGCGGTGGCAGCATGGCCGAGGCAGGGGCTGGGCTGAGCGAGACCGTCACTGAGACAAC
GGTTACCGTGACAACCGAGCCCGAGAACCGGAGCCTTACCATCAAACTTCGGAAACGGAAGCCAGAGAAA
AAGGTAGAATGGACAAGTGACACTGTGGACAATGAACACATGGGCCGCCGCTCATCCAAATGCTGCTGTA
TTTATGAGAAACCTCGGGCCTTTGGCGAGAGCTCCACGGAAAGTGATGAGGAGGAAGAAGAGGGCTGTGG
TCATACACACTGTGTACGTGGCCACCGCAAAGGACGGCGTCGTGCAACCCTAGGACCGACCCCCACCACC
CCTCCCCAGCCTCCTGACCCTTCCCAGCCCCCTCCAGGGCCAATGCAGCACTAATGAGTCGACGAGCTCA
CTAGTCGCGGCCGCTTTCGAATCTAGAGCCTGCAGTCTCGACAAGCTTGTCGAGAAGTACTAGAGGATCA
TAATCAGCCATACCACATTTGTAGAGGTTTTACTTGCTTTAAAAAACCTCCCACACCTCCCCCTGAACCT
GAAACATAAAATGAATGCAATTGTTGTTGTTAACTTGTTTATTGCAGCTTATAATGGTTACAAATAAAGC
AATAGCATCACAAATTTCACAAATAAAGCATTTTTTTCACTGCATTCTAGTTGTGGTTTGTCCAAACTCA
TCAATGTATCTTATCATGTCTGGATCTGATCACTGCTTGAGCCTAGAAGATCCGGCTGCTAACAAAGCCC
GAAAGGAAGCTGAGTTGGCTGCTGCCACCGCTGAGCAATAACTATCATAACCCCTAGGAGATCCGAACCA
GATAAGTGAAATCTAGTTCCAAACTATTTTGTCATTTTTAATTTTCGTATTAGCTTACGACGCTACACCC
AGTTCCCATCTATTTTGTCACTCTTCCCTAAATAATCCTTAAAAACTCCATTTCCACCCCTCCCAGTTCC
CAACTATTTTGTCCGCCCACAGCGGGGCATTTTTCTTCCTGTTATGTTTTTAATCAAACATCCTGCCAAC
TCCATGTGACAAACCGTCATCTTCGGCTACTTTTTCTCTGTCACAGAATGAAAATTTTTCTGTCATCTCT
TCGTTATTAATGTTTGTAATTGACTGAATATCAACGCTTATTTGCAGCCTGAATGGCGAATGGG
[124 nt withheld, positions 2095-2218]
C
[91 nt withheld, positions 2220-2310]
A
[49 nt withheld, positions 2312-2360]
CCTTTGACGTTGGAGTCCACGTTCTT
[37 nt withheld, positions 2387-2423]
ACCCTATCTCGGTCTATTCTTTTGATTTATAAGGGATTTTGCCGATTTCGGCCTATTGGTTAAAAAATGA
GCTGATTTAACAAAAATTTAACGCGAATTTTAACAAAATATTAACGCTTACAATTTAGGTGGCACTTTTC
GGGGAAATGTGCGCGGAACCCCTATTTGTTTATTTTTCTAAATACATTCAAATATGTATCCGCTCATGAG
ACAATAACCCTGATAAATGCTTCAATAATATTGAAAAAGGAAGAGTATGAGTATTCAACATTTCCGTGTC
GCCCTTATTCCCTTTTTTGCGGCATTTTGCCTTCCTGTTTTTGCTCACCCAGAAACGCTGGTGAAAGTAA
AAGATGCTGAAGATCAGTTGGGTGCACGAGTGGGTTACATCGAACTGGATCTCAACAGCGGTAAGATCCT
TGAGAGTTTTCGCCCCGAAGAACGTTTTCCAATGATGAGCACTTTTAAAGTTCTGCTATGTGGCGCGGTA
TTATCCCGTATTGACGCCGGGCAAGAGCAACTCGGTCGCCGCATACACTATTCTCAGAATGACTTGGTTG
AGTACTCACCAGTCACAGAAAAGCATCTTACGGATGGCATGACAGTAAGAGAATTATGCAGTGCTGCCAT
AACCATGAGTGATAACACTGCGGCCAACTTACTTCTGACAACGATCGGAGGACCGAAGGAGCTAACCGCT
TTTTTGCACAACATGGGGGATCATGTAACTCGCCTTGATCGTTGGGAACCGGAGCTGAATGAAGCCATAC
CAAACGACGAGCGTGACACCACGATGCCTGTAGCAATGGCAACAACGTTGCGCAAACTATTAACTGGCGA
ACTACTTACTCTAGCTTCCCGGCAACAATTAATAGACTGGATGGAGGCGGATAAAGTTGCAGGACCACTT
CTGCGCTCGGCCCTTCCGGCTGGCTGGTTTATTGCTGATAAATCTGGAGCCGGTGAGCGTGGGTCTCGCG
GTATCATTGCAGCACTGGGGCCAGATGGTAAGCCCTCCCGTATCGTAGTTATCTACACGACGGGGAGTCA
GGCAACTATGGATGAACGAAATAGACAGATCGCTGAGATAGGTGCCTCACTGATTAAGCATTGGTAACTG
TCAGACCAAGTTTACTCATATATACTTTAGATTGATTTAAAACTTCATTTTTAATTTAAAAGGATCTAGG
TGAAGATCCTTTTTGATAATCTCATGACCAAAATCCCTTAACGTGAGTTTTCGTTCCACTGAGCGTCAGA
CCCCGTAGAAAAGATCAAAGGATCTTCTTGAGATCCTTTTTTTCTGCGCGTAATCTGCTGCTTGCAAACA
AAAAAACCACCGCTACCAGCGGTGGTTTGTTTGCCGGATCAAGAGCTACCAACTCTTTTTCCGAAGGTAA
CTGGCTTCAGCAGAGCGCAGATACCAAATACTGTTCTTCTAGTGTAGCCGTAGTTAGGCCACCACTTCAA
GAACTCTGTAGCACCGCCTACATACCTCGCTCTGCTAATCCTGTTACCAGTGGCTGCTGCCAGTGGCGAT
AAGTCGTGTCTTACCGGGTTGGACTCAAGACGATAGTTACCGGATAAGGCGCAGCGGTCGGGCTGAACGG
GGGGTTCGTGCACACAGCCCAGCTTGGAGCGAACGACCTACACCGAACTGAGATACCTACAGCGTGAGCT
ATGAGAAAGCGCCACGCTTCCCGAAGGGAGAAAGGCGGACAGGTATCCGGTAAGCGGCAGGGTCGGAACA
GGAGAGCGCACGAGGGAGCTTCCAGGGGGAAACGCCTGGTATCTTTATAGTCCTGTCGGGTTTCGCCACC
TCTGACTTGAGCGTCGATTTTTGTGATGCTCGTCAGGGGGGCGGAGCCTATGGAAAAACGCCAGCAACGC
GGCCTTTTTACGGTTCCTGGCCTTTTGCTGGCCTTTTGCTCACATGTTCTTTCCTGCGTTATCCCCTGAT
TCTGTGGATAACCGTATTACCGCCTTTGAGTGAGCTGATACCGCTCGCCGCAGCCGAACGACCGAGCGCA
GCGAGTCAGTGAGCGAGGAAGCGGAAGAGCGCCTGATGCGGTATTTTCTCCTTACGCATCTGTGCGGTAT
TTCACACCGCATAGACCAGCCGCGTAACCTGGCAAAATCGGTTACGGTTGAGTAATAAATGGATGCCCTG
CGTAAGCGGGTGTGGGCGGACAATAAAGTCTTAAACTGAACAAAATAGATCTAAACTATGACAATAAAGT
CTTAAACTAGACAGAATAGTTGTAAACTGAAATCAGTCCAGTTATGCTGTGAAAAAGCATACTGGACTTT
TGTTATGGCTAAAGCAAACTCTTCATTTTCTGAAGTGCAAATTGCCCGTCGTATTAAAGAGGGGCGTGGC
CAAGGGCATGGTAAAGACTATATTCGCGGCGTTGTGACAATTTACCGAACAACTCCGCGGCCGGGAAGCC
GATCTCGGCTTGAACGAATTGTTAGGTGGCGGTACTTGGGTCGATATCAAAGTGCATCACTTCTTCCCGT
ATGCCCAACTTTGTATAGAGAGCCACTGCGGGATCGTCACCGTAATCTGCTTGCACGTAGATCACATAAG
CACCAAGCGCGTTGGCCTCATGCTTGAGGAGATTGATGAGCGCGGTGGCAATGCCCTGCCTCCGGTGCTC
GCCGGAGACTGCGAGATCATAGATATAGATCTCACTACGCGGCTGCTCAAACTTGGGCAGAACGTAAGCC
GCGAGAGCGCCAACAACCGCTTCTTGGTCGAAGGCAGCAAGCGCGATGAATGTCTTACTACGGAGCAAGT
TCCCGAGGTAATCGGAGTCCGGCTGATGTTGGGAGTAGGTGGCTACGTCTCCGAACTCACGACCGAAAAG
ATCAAGAGCAGCCCGCATGGATTTGACTTGGTCAGGGCCGAGCCTACATGTGCGAATGATGCCCATACTT
GAGCCACCTAACTTTGTTTTAGGGCGACTGCCCTGCTGCGTAACATCGTTGCTGCTCCATAACATCAAAC
ATCGACCCACGGCGTAACGCGCTTGCTGCTTGGATGCCCGAGGCATAGACTGTACAAAAAAACAGTCATA
ACAAGCCATGAAAACCGCCACTGCGCCGTTACCACCGCTGCGTTCGGTCAAGGTTCTGGACCAGTTGCGT
GAGCGCATACGCTACTTGCATTACAGTTTACGAACCGAACAGGCTTATGTCAACTGGGTTTGTGCCTTCA
TCCGTTTCCACGGTGTGCGTCACCCGGCAACCTTGGGCAGCAGCGAAGTCGAGGCATTTCTGTCCTGGCT
GGCGAACGAGCGCAAGGTTTCGGTCTCCACGCATCGTCAGGCATTGGCGGCCTTGCTGTTCTTCTACGGC
AAGGTGCTGTGCACGGATCTGCCCTTGCTTCAGGAGATCGGTAGACCTCGGCCGTCGCGGCGCTTGCCGG
TGGTGCTGACCCCGGATGAAGTGGTTCGCATCCTCGGTTTTCTGGAAGGCGAGCATCGTTTGTTCGCCCA
GGACTCTAGCTATAGTTCTAGTGGTTGGCTACAGCTTTGTTTGTACTATCAACAGGTTGAACTGCTGATC
AACAGATCCTCTACGCGGCCGCGGTACCATAACTTCGTATAGCATACATTATACGAAGTTATCTGGTTTA
AACGTACCCGTAGTGGCTATGGCAGGGCTTGCCGCCCCGACGTTGGCTGCGAGCCCTGGGCCTTCACCCG
AACTTGGGGGTTGGGGTGGGGAAAAGGAAGAAACGCGGGCGTATTGGTCCCAATGGGGTCTCGGTGGGGT
ATCGACAGAGTGCCAGCCCTGGGACCGAACCCCGCGTTTATGAACAAACGACCCAACACCCGTGCGTTTT
ATTCTGTCTTTTTATTGCCGTCATAGCGCGGGTTCCTTCCGGTATTGTCTCCTTCCGTGTTTCAGTTAGC
CTCCCCCATCTCCCGGTACCGCATGCTATGCATCAGCTGCTAGCACCATGGCTCGAGATCCCGGGTGATC
AAGTCTTCGTCGAGTGATTGTAAATAAAATGTAATTTACAGTATAGTATTTTAATTAATATACAAATGAT
TTGATAATAATTCTTATTTAACTATAATATATTGTGTTGGGTTGAATTAAAGGTCCGTATACTAGTATCG
ATTCGCGACCTAC
Features (pLannotate 1.2.2; 23 found; start..end, strand, type, name):
     17..108     +  promoter       polyhedrin promoter: polh from Autographa californica; promoter for the baculovirus polyhedrin gene
    167..186     +  CDS            8xHis (fragment): 8xHis affinity tag
    208..228     +  CDS            TEV site: tobacco etch virus (TEV) protease recognition and cleavage site
    241..918     +  CDS            mEos3.2: mEos3.2 is a photoconvertible green/yellow fluorescent protein published in 2012, derived from Lobophyllia hemprichii. It is reported to be a rapidly-maturing monomer with moderate acid sensitivity.
    934..1311    +  CDS            PPP1R11: PP1RB_HUMAN - Also known as HCGV, TCTE5. Experimental evidence at protein level: Swiss-Prot protein existence level 1. Atypical E3 ubiquitin-protein ligase which ubiquitinates TLR2 at 'Lys-754' leading to its degradation by the proteasome. Plays a role in regulating inflammatory cytokine release and gram-positive bacterial clearance by functioning, in part, through the ubiquitination and degradation of TLR2 (PubMed:27805901). Inhibitor of protein phosphatase 1 (PubMed:9843442). From Homo sapiens (Human).
   1396..1479    +  CDS            large T antigen (fragment): large T antigen from SV40 (simian virus 40)
   1502..1636    +  polyA_signal   SV40 poly(A) signal: SV40 polyadenylation signal
   1665..1714    +  CDS            SET1 (fragment): solubility-enhancement tag derived from T7 phage gene 10B
   1746..1911    -  mobile_element Tn7L: mini-Tn7 element (left end of the Tn7 transposon) Tn7
   2074..2090    +  CDS            lacZα (fragment): LacZα fragment of β-galactosidase; lacZ fragment
   2095..2549    +  rep_origin     f1 ori (sequence partly withheld): f1 bacteriophage origin of replication; arrow indicates direction of (+) strand synthesis
   2575..2679    +  promoter       AmpR promoter: bla
   2680..3540    +  CDS            AmpR: β-lactamase; bla; confers resistance to ampicillin, carbenicillin, and related antibiotics
   3711..4299    +  rep_origin     ori: high-copy-number ColE1/pMB1/pBR322/pUC origin of replication
   4485..4536    -  misc_feature   bom (fragment): basis of mobility region from pBR322
   4604..4828    -  mobile_element Tn7R: mini-Tn7 element (right end of the Tn7 transposon) Tn7
   4895..5428    -  CDS            GmR: gentamycin acetyltransferase; aacC1; confers resistance to gentamycin
   5598..5626    -  promoter       Pc promoter: intI1 (promoter lies within the coding sequence); class 1 integron promoter
   5604..5966    -  CDS            YPR2_ECOLX (fragment): Protein predicted: Swiss-Prot protein existence level 4. From Escherichia coli.
   5966..5993    -  rep_origin     R6K γ ori (fragment): γ replication origin from E. coli plasmid R6K; requires the R6K initiator protein pi for replication
   6022..6055    +  protein_bind   loxP: Cre-mediated recombination occurs in the 8-bp core sequence (GCATACAT). Cre recombinase
   6245..6293    -  polyA_signal   HSV TK poly(A) signal: herpes simplex virus thymidine kinase polyadenylation signal (Cole and Stacy, 1985)
   6429..6538    -  promoter       p10 promoter: baculovirus promoter for expression in insect cells
