[The description below was written by a language model from this plasmid's Addgene catalogue record and pLannotate feature annotations shown in this document.]
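Description:
pFL His-mEos3.2-I3 is a baculovirus transfer plasmid built on the pFL backbone for producing a tagged human protein in insect cells. It is maintained in E. coli as a high-copy plasmid through a ColE1/pUC-type origin with ampicillin resistance (AmpR), and it also carries an f1 origin. The expression region, together with a gentamicin resistance gene, lies between the Tn7L and Tn7R ends of a mini-Tn7 element. This arrangement allows Tn7 transposition of the cassette into a baculoviral genome propagated in bacteria. A single loxP site is also present, which in this type of vector permits Cre-mediated fusion with other loxP-bearing plasmids to assemble multi-gene constructs.

The payload is a fusion open reading frame driven by the baculovirus polyhedrin promoter and terminated by an SV40 polyadenylation signal. It reads, from the N terminus, a histidine affinity tag (recorded as 6xHis), a TEV protease cleavage site, the photoconvertible monomeric fluorescent protein mEos3.2, and human PPP1R11, also known as I3 or inhibitor-3, an inhibitor of protein phosphatase 1. The insert was introduced by Gibson cloning. A second, divergently oriented cassette consisting of the p10 promoter and an HSV TK polyadenylation signal has no annotated coding sequence and appears to be unoccupied. Short fragment annotations such as R6K γ ori, SET1, lacZα and large T antigen are most likely backbone remnants or incidental matches.

The two sequence records, one from the depositor and one from repository sequencing, differ slightly in length and start position but show the same features in the same order. The construct serves to express and affinity-purify fluorescent His-Eos-I3 from insect cells; the associated publication concerns disassembly by a p97 AAA-ATPase complex during PP1 holoenzyme formation.
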