Addgene plasmid #113516: pFL His-mEos3.2-I3
Purpose: Expression of His-Eos-I3 in insect cells (Baculovirus system)
Depositing lab: Hemmo Meyer. Depositing organization: Universitaet Duisburg-Essen. Publication: Ubiquitin-Independent Disassembly by a p97 AAA-ATPase Complex Drives PP1 Holoenzyme Formation. Weith M, Seiler J, van den Boom J, Kracht M, Hulsmann J, Primorac I, Del Pino Garcia J, Kaschani F, Kaiser M, Musacchio A, Bollen M, Meyer H. Mol Cell. 2018 Oct 11. pii: S1097-2765(18)30791-3. doi: 10.1016/j.molcel.2018.09.020. PubMed 30344098.
Backbone
  Vector backbone: pFL
  Vector type: Insect Expression
Growth in bacteria
  Bacterial resistance: Ampicillin, 100 μg/mL
  Growth temperature: 37°C
  Growth strain: DH5alpha
  Copy number: High Copy
Gene/Insert
  Gene/Insert name: I3 (alt name: PPP1R11)
  Species: H. sapiens (human)
  Entrez Gene: PPP1R11 (a.k.a. CFAP255, HCG-V, HCGV, IPP3, TCTE5, TCTEX5)
  Tag / fusion protein: 6*His-mEos3.2 (N terminal on backbone)
  Cloning method: Gibson Cloning
Terms and licenses: Academic/Nonprofit Terms; Industry Terms: Not Available to Industry
How to cite: pFL His-mEos3.2-I3 was a gift from Hemmo Meyer (Addgene plasmid # 113516 ; http://n2t.net/addgene:113516 ; RRID:Addgene_113516)
